Addgene plasmid #114046: pCDNA5-LAP-MPS1-d60
Purpose: Expression of exogenous LAP tagged MPS1 delta 60 (NTE is deleted)
Depositing lab: Geert Kops. Depositing organization: University Medical Centre Utrecht. Publication: A TPR domain-containing N-terminal module of MPS1 is required for its kinetochore localization by Aurora B. Nijenhuis W, von Castelmur E, Littler D, De Marco V, Tromer E, Vleugel M, van Osch MH, Snel B, Perrakis A, Kops GJ. J Cell Biol. 2013 Apr 15;201(2):217-31. doi: 10.1083/jcb.201210033. Epub 2013 Apr 8. PubMed 23569217.
Backbone
  Vector backbone: pcDNA5
  Vector type: Mammalian Expression
Growth in bacteria
  Bacterial resistance: Ampicillin, 100 μg/mL
  Growth temperature: 37°C
  Growth strain: DH5alpha
  Copy number: High Copy
Gene/Insert
  Gene/Insert name: MPS1-d60
  Species: H. sapiens (human)
  Mutation: delta 60 (deletion of NTE domain)
  Entrez Gene: TTK (a.k.a. CT96, ESK, MPH1, MPS1, MPS1L1, PYT)
  Cloning method: Restriction Enzyme; 5′ cloning site Unknown (unknown if destroyed); 3′ cloning site Unknown (unknown if destroyed)
Terms and licenses: Academic/Nonprofit Terms; Industry Terms: Not Available to Industry
How to cite: pCDNA5-LAP-MPS1-d60 was a gift from Geert Kops (Addgene plasmid # 114046 ; http://n2t.net/addgene:114046 ; RRID:Addgene_114046)
