[The description below was written by a language model from this plasmid's Addgene catalogue record and pLannotate feature annotations shown in this document.]
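Description:
pCDNA5-LAP-MPS1-d60 is a mammalian expression plasmid of about 8.4 kb built on a pcDNA5 backbone. It is maintained in E. coli through a high-copy ColE1/pUC-type origin and an ampicillin resistance gene (β-lactamase with its own promoter). The expression cassette is driven by the CMV immediate-early enhancer and promoter. Short tet operator-like fragments are annotated directly downstream of the promoter, which suggests a tetracycline-regulatable CMV/TetO arrangement that would be repressed in cells expressing the Tet repressor, although the catalogue entry does not state this. Transcription ends at a bovine growth hormone polyadenylation signal.

The open reading frame encodes a LAP (localisation and affinity purification) tag fused to the N-terminus of human MPS1, the product of the TTK gene. In the feature table the tag appears as EYFP, followed by a short fragment matching a TEV protease cleavage-type element and an S-tag. The fusion can therefore be followed by fluorescence and recovered by affinity purification. The MPS1 insert is a truncation, delta 60, that removes the N-terminal extension (NTE) of this mitotic checkpoint kinase.

Downstream of the cassette lies an FRT site placed immediately before a hygromycin resistance coding sequence with an SV40 polyadenylation signal, and no complete promoter is annotated in front of it. This layout is characteristic of FLP-mediated integration at a genomic FRT docking site, where correct insertion activates hygromycin selection and yields isogenic stable lines. The stated purpose is expression of exogenous LAP-tagged MPS1 lacking the NTE, and the associated study examined how the N-terminal module of MPS1 contributes to its kinetochore localisation.
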