Features (pLannotate 1.2.2; 25 found; start..end, strand, type, name):
    106..485     +  enhancer       CMV enhancer: human cytomegalovirus immediate early enhancer
    486..689     +  promoter       CMV promoter: human cytomegalovirus (CMV) immediate early promoter
    691..710     +  promoter       PLtetO-1 promoter (fragment): modified phage lambda PL promoter with tet operator sites (Lutz and Bujard, 1997)
    712..731     +  promoter       PLtetO-1 promoter (fragment): modified phage lambda PL promoter with tet operator sites (Lutz and Bujard, 1997)
    739..772     +  promoter       TRE3GV promoter (fragment): 3rd-generation Tet-responsive promoter that can be activated by binding of Tet-On® 3G, optimized for retroviral and lentiviral vectors
    895..1611    +  CDS            EYFP: EYFP is a basic (constitutively fluorescent) green/yellow fluorescent protein published in 1996, derived from Aequorea victoria. It is reported to be a very rapidly-maturing weak dimer with high acid sensitivity.
   1638..1656    +  misc_feature   MCS (fragment): pBluescript multiple cloning site
   1657..1676    +  CDS            capTEV™ (fragment): composite tag for in vivo biotinylation, TEV protease cleavage, and 6xHis tagging
   1690..1734    +  CDS            S-Tag: affinity and epitope tag derived from pancreatic ribonuclease A
   1759..4149    +  CDS            TTK (fragment): TTK_HUMAN - Also known as MPS1, MPS1L1. Experimental evidence at protein level: Swiss-Prot protein existence level 1. Phosphorylates proteins on serine, threonine, and tyrosine (PubMed:18243099, PubMed:29162720). Probably associated with cell proliferation (PubMed:18243099). Phosphorylates MAD1L1 to promote mitotic checkpoint signaling (PubMed:29162720). Essential for chromosome alignment by enhancing AURKB activity (via direct CDCA8 phosphorylation) at the centromere, and for the mitotic checkpoint (PubMed:18243099). From Homo sapiens (Human).
   4202..4426    +  polyA_signal   bGH poly(A) signal: bovine growth hormone polyadenylation signal
   4430..4451    +  promoter       SV40 promoter (fragment): SV40 enhancer and early promoter
   4472..4705    +  rep_origin     f1 ori (fragment) (sequence partly withheld): f1 bacteriophage origin of replication; arrow indicates direction of (+) strand synthesis
   4710..4757    +  protein_bind   FRT: FLP-mediated recombination occurs in the 8-bp core sequence TCTAGAAA (Turan and Bode, 2011). FLP recombinase from the Saccharomyces cerevisiae 2μ plasmid
   4765..5787    +  CDS            HygR: aminoglycoside phosphotransferase from E. coli; aph(4)-Ia; confers resistance to hygromycin
   5797..5922    +  CDS            ble (fragment): BLE_KLEPN - Experimental evidence at protein level: Swiss-Prot protein existence level 1. Binding protein with a strong affinity to the bleomycin family of antibiotics. Binds to CL990; an antimitotic-antibiotic compound. From Klebsiella pneumoniae.
   5917..6038    +  polyA_signal   SV40 poly(A) signal: SV40 polyadenylation signal
   6111..6127    -  protein_bind   lac operator: The lac repressor binds to the lac operator to inhibit transcription in E. coli. This inhibition can be relieved by adding lactose or isopropyl-β-D-thiogalactopyranoside (IPTG). lac repressor encoded by lacI
   6135..6165    -  promoter       lac promoter: promoter for the E. coli lac operon
   6180..6201    -  protein_bind   CAP binding site: CAP binding activates transcription in the presence of cAMP. E. coli catabolite activator protein
   6214..6306    -  CDS            lacI (fragment): lac repressor; lacI; The lac repressor binds to the lac operator to inhibit transcription in E. coli. This inhibition can be relieved by adding lactose or isopropyl-β-D-thiogalactopyranoside (IPTG).
   6489..7077    -  rep_origin     ori: high-copy-number ColE1/pMB1/pBR322/pUC origin of replication
   7248..8108    -  CDS            AmpR: β-lactamase; bla; confers resistance to ampicillin, carbenicillin, and related antibiotics
   8109..8213    -  promoter       AmpR promoter: bla
   8272..8324    -  misc_feature   bom (fragment): basis of mobility region from pBR322
>Addgene plasmid #114046 | pCDNA5-LAP-MPS1-d60 | addgene full sequence | sequence record 221603 | Addgene NGS Result
TTTAAGCTACAACAAGGCAAGGCTTGACCGACAATTGCATGAAGAATCTGCTTAGGGTTAGGCGTTTTGC
GCTGCTTCGCGATGTACGGGCCAGATATACGCGTTGACATTGATTATTGACTAGTTATTAATAGTAATCA
ATTACGGGGTCATTAGTTCATAGCCCATATATGGAGTTCCGCGTTACATAACTTACGGTAAATGGCCCGC
CTGGCTGACCGCCCAACGACCCCCGCCCATTGACGTCAATAATGACGTATGTTCCCATAGTAACGCCAAT
AGGGACTTTCCATTGACGTCAATGGGTGGAGTATTTACGGTAAACTGCCCACTTGGCAGTACATCAAGTG
TATCATATGCCAAGTACGCCCCCTATTGACGTCAATGACGGTAAATGGCCCGCCTGGCATTATGCCCAGT
ACATGACCTTATGGGACTTTCCTACTTGGCAGTACATCTACGTATTAGTCATCGCTATTACCATGGTGAT
GCGGTTTTGGCAGTACATCAATGGGCGTGGATAGCGGTTTGACTCACGGGGATTTCCAAGTCTCCACCCC
ATTGACGTCAATGGGAGTTTGTTTTGGCACCAAAATCAACGGGACTTTCCAAAATGTCGTAACAACTCCG
CCCCATTGACGCAAATGGGCGGTAGGCGTGTACGGTGGGAGGTCTATATAAGCAGAGCTCTCCCTATCAG
TGATAGAGATCTCCCTATCAGTGATAGAGATCGTCGACGAGCTCGTTTAGTGAACCGTCAGATCGCCTGG
AGACGCCATCCACGCTGTTTTGACCTCCATAGAAGACACCGGGACCGATCCAGCCTCCGGACTCTAGCGT
TTAAACTTAAGCTTGGTACCGAGCTCGGATCCGCTAGCGCTACCGGTCGCCACCATGGTGAGCAAGGGCG
AGGAGCTGTTCACCGGGGTGGTGCCCATCCTGGTCGAGCTGGACGGCGACGTAAACGGCCACAAGTTCAG
CGTGTCCGGCGAGGGCGAGGGCGATGCCACCTACGGCAAGCTGACCCTGAAGTTCATCTGCACCACCGGC
AAGCTGCCCGTGCCCTGGCCCACCCTCGTGACCACCTTCGGCTACGGCCTGCAGTGCTTCGCCCGCTACC
CCGACCACATGAAGCAGCACGACTTCTTCAAGTCCGCCATGCCCGAAGGCTACGTCCAGGAGCGCACCAT
CTTCTTCAAGGACGACGGCAACTACAAGACCCGCGCCGAGGTGAAGTTCGAGGGCGACACCCTGGTGAAC
CGCATCGAGCTGAAGGGCATCGACTTCAAGGAGGACGGCAACATCCTGGGGCACAAGCTGGAGTACAACT
ACAACAGCCACAACGTCTATATCATGGCCGACAAGCAGAAGAACGGCATCAAGGTGAACTTCAAGATCCG
CCACAACATCGAGGACGGCAGCGTGCAGCTCGCCGACCACTACCAGCAGAACACCCCCATCGGCGACGGC
CCCGTGCTGCTGCCCGACAACCACTACCTGAGCTACCAGTCCGCCCTGAGCAAAGACCCCAACGAGAAGC
GCGATCACATGGTCCTGCTGGAGTTCGTGACCGCCGCCGGGATCACTCTCGGCATGGACGAGCTGTACAA
GTCCGGAGGGGATCGGTGGAGCTCCACCGGTGGCGGCCGCTCTAGAGAGAATCTTTATTTTCAGGGCGCC
GCCAAATTCAAAGAAACCGCTGCTGCTAAATTCGAACGCCAGCACATGGACAGCGGAGGTGGAGGTACTA
GTCTCGAGAACCCAGAGGACTGGTTGAGTTTGTTGCTCAAACTAGAGAAAAACAGTGTTCCGCTAAGTGA
TGCTCTTTTAAATAAATTGATTGGTCGTTACAGTCAAGCAATTGAAGCGCTTCCCCCAGATAAATATGGC
CAAAATGAGAGTTTTGCTAGAATTCAAGTGAGATTTGCTGAATTAAAAGCTATTCAAGAGCCAGATGATG
CACGTGACTACTTTCAAATGGCCAGAGCAAACTGCAAGAAATTTGCTTTTGTTCATATATCTTTTGCACA
ATTTGAACTGTCACAAGGTAATGTCAAAAAAAGTAAACAACTTCTTCAAAAAGCTGTAGAACGTGGAGCA
GTACCACTAGAAATGCTGGAAATTGCCCTGCGGAATTTAAACCTCCAAAAAAAGCAGCTGCTTTCAGAGG
AGGAAAAGAAGAATTTATCAGCATCTACGGTATTAACTGCCCAAGAATCATTTTCCGGTTCACTTGGGCA
TTTACAGAATAGGAACAACAGTTGTGATTCCAGAGGACAGACTACTAAAGCCAGGTTTTTATATGGAGAG
AACATGCCACCACAAGATGCAGAAATAGGTTACCGGAATTCATTGAGACAAACTAACAAAACTAAACAGT
CATGCCCATTTGGAAGAGTCCCAGTTAACCTTCTAAATAGCCCAGATTGTGATGTGAAGACGGACGATTC
AGTTGTACCTTGTTTTATGAAAAGACAAACCTCTAGATCAGAATGCCGAGATTTGGTTGTGCCTGGATCT
AAACCAAGTGGAAATGATTCCTGTGAATTAAGAAATTTAAAGTCTGTTCAAAATAGTCATTTCAAGGAAC
CTCTGGTGTCAGATGAAAAGAGTTCTGAACTTATTATTACTGATTCAATAACCCTGAAGAATAAAACGGA
ATCAAGTCTTCTAGCTAAATTAGAAGAAACTAAAGAGTATCAAGAACCAGAGGTTCCAGAGAGTAACCAG
AAACAGTGGCAATCTAAGAGAAAGTCAGAGTGTATTAACCAGAATCCTGCTGCATCTTCAAATCACTGGC
AGATTCCGGAGTTAGCCCGAAAAGTTAATACAGAGCAGAAACATACCACTTTTGAGCAACCTGTCTTTTC
AGTTTCAAAACAGTCACCACCAATATCAACATCTAAATGGTTTGACCCAAAATCTATTTGTAAGACACCA
AGCAGCAATACCTTGGATGATTACATGAGCTGTTTTAGAACTCCAGTTGTAAAGAATGACTTTCCACCTG
CTTGTCAGTTGTCAACACCTTATGGCCAACCTGCCTGTTTCCAGCAGCAACAGCATCAAATACTTGCCAC
TCCACTTCAAAATTTACAGGTTTTAGCATCTTCTTCAGCAAATGAATGCATTTCGGTTAAAGGAAGAATT
TATTCCATATTAAAGCAGATAGGAAGTGGAGGTTCAAGCAAGGTATTTCAGGTGTTAAATGAAAAGAAAC
AGATATATGCTATAAAATATGTGAACTTAGAAGAAGCAGATAACCAAACTCTTGATAGTTACCGGAACGA
AATAGCTTATTTGAATAAACTACAACAACACAGTGATAAGATCATCCGACTTTATGATTATGAAATCACG
GACCAGTACATCTACATGGTAATGGAGTGTGGAAATATTGATCTTAATAGTTGGCTTAAAAAGAAAAAAT
CCATTGATCCATGGGAACGCAAGAGTTACTGGAAAAATATGTTAGAGGCAGTTCACACAATCCATCAACA
TGGCATTGTTCACAGTGATCTTAAACCAGCTAACTTTCTGATAGTTGATGGAATGCTAAAGCTAATTGAT
TTTGGGATTGCAAACCAAATGCAACCAGATACAACAAGTGTTGTTAAAGATTCTCAGGTTGGCACAGTTA
ATTATATGCCACCAGAAGCAATCAAAGATATGTCTTCCTCCAGAGAGAATGGGAAATCTAAGTCAAAGAT
AAGCCCCAAAAGTGATGTTTGGTCCTTAGGATGTATTTTGTACTATATGACTTACGGGAAAACACCATTT
CAGCAGATAATTAATCAGATTTCTAAATTACATGCCATAATTGATCCTAATCATGAAATTGAATTTCCCG
ATATTCCAGAGAAAGATCTTCAAGATGTGTTAAAGTGTTGTTTAAAAAGGGACCCAAAACAGAGGATATC
CATTCCTGAGCTCCTGGCTCATCCATATGTTCAAATTCAAACTCATCCAGTTAACCAAATGGCCAAGGGA
ACCACTGAAGAAATGAAATATGTTCTGGGCCAACTTGTTGGTCTGAATTCTCCTAACTCCATTTTGAAAG
CTGCTAAAACTTTATATGAACACTATAGTGGTGGTGAAAGTCATAATTCTTCATCCTCCAAGACTTTTGA
AAAAAAAAGGGGAAAAAAATGAGTCGAGCATGCATCTAGAGGGCCCGTTTAAACCCGCTGATCAGCCTCG
ACTGTGCCTTCTAGTTGCCAGCCATCTGTTGTTTGCCCCTCCCCCGTGCCTTCCTTGACCCTGGAAGGTG
CCACTCCCACTGTCCTTTCCTAATAAAATGAGGAAATTGCATCGCATTGTCTGAGTAGGTGTCATTCTAT
TCTGGGGGGTGGGGTGGGGCAGGACAGCAAGGGGGAGGATTGGGAAGACAATAGCAGGCATGCTGGGGAT
GCGGTGGGCTCTATGGCTTCTGAGGCGGAAAGAACCAGCTGGGGCTCTAGGGGGTATCCCC
[124 nt withheld, positions 4472-4595]
C
[91 nt withheld, positions 4597-4687]
AGGGTGATGGTTCACGTACCTAGAAGTTCCTATTCCGAAGTTCCTATTCTCTAGAAAGTATAGGAACTTC
CTTGGCCAAAAAGCCTGAACTCACCGCGACGTCTGTCGAGAAGTTTCTGATCGAAAAGTTCGACAGCGTC
TCCGACCTGATGCAGCTCTCGGAGGGCGAAGAATCTCGTGCTTTCAGCTTCGATGTAGGAGGGCGTGGAT
ATGTCCTGCGGGTAAATAGCTGCGCCGATGGTTTCTACAAAGATCGTTATGTTTATCGGCACTTTGCATC
GGCCGCGCTCCCGATTCCGGAAGTGCTTGACATTGGGGAATTCAGCGAGAGCCTGACCTATTGCATCTCC
CGCCGTGCACAGGGTGTCACGTTGCAAGACCTGCCTGAAACCGAACTGCCCGCTGTTCTGCAGCCGGTCG
CGGAGGCCATGGATGCGATCGCTGCGGCCGATCTTAGCCAGACGAGCGGGTTCGGCCCATTCGGACCGCA
AGGAATCGGTCAATACACTACATGGCGTGATTTCATATGCGCGATTGCTGATCCCCATGTGTATCACTGG
CAAACTGTGATGGACGACACCGTCAGTGCGTCCGTCGCGCAGGCTCTCGATGAGCTGATGCTTTGGGCCG
AGGACTGCCCCGAAGTCCGGCACCTCGTGCACGCGGATTTCGGCTCCAACAATGTCCTGACGGACAATGG
CCGCATAACAGCGGTCATTGACTGGAGCGAGGCGATGTTCGGGGATTCCCAATACGAGGTCGCCAACATC
TTCTTCTGGAGGCCGTGGTTGGCTTGTATGGAGCAGCAGACGCGCTACTTCGAGCGGAGGCATCCGGAGC
TTGCAGGATCGCCGCGGCTCCGGGCGTATATGCTCCGCATTGGTCTTGACCAACTCTATCAGAGCTTGGT
TGACGGCAATTTCGATGATGCAGCTTGGGCGCAGGGTCGATGCGACGCAATCGTCCGATCCGGAGCCGGG
ACTGTCGGGCGTACACAAATCGCCCGCAGAAGCGCGGCCGTCTGGACCGATGGCTGTGTAGAAGTACTCG
CCGATAGTGGAAACCGACGCCCCAGCACTCGTCCGAGGGCAAAGGAATAGCACGTACTACGAGATTTCGA
TTCCACCGCCGCCTTCTATGAAAGGTTGGGCTTCGGAATCGTTTTCCGGGACGCCGGCTGGATGATCCTC
CAGCGCGGGGATCTCATGCTGGAGTTCTTCGCCCACCCCAACTTGTTTATTGCAGCTTATAATGGTTACA
AATAAAGCAATAGCATCACAAATTTCACAAATAAAGCATTTTTTTCACTGCATTCTAGTTGTGGTTTGTC
CAAACTCATCAATGTATCTTATCATGTCTGTATACCGTCGACCTCTAGCTAGAGCTTGGCGTAATCATGG
TCATAGCTGTTTCCTGTGTGAAATTGTTATCCGCTCACAATTCCACACAACATACGAGCCGGAAGCATAA
AGTGTAAAGCCTGGGGTGCCTAATGAGTGAGCTAACTCACATTAATTGCGTTGCGCTCACTGCCCGCTTT
CCAGTCGGGAAACCTGTCGTGCCAGCTGCATTAATGAATCGGCCAACGCGCGGGGAGAGGCGGTTTGCGT
ATTGGGCGCTCTTCCGCTTCCTCGCTCACTGACTCGCTGCGCTCGGTCGTTCGGCTGCGGCGAGCGGTAT
CAGCTCACTCAAAGGCGGTAATACGGTTATCCACAGAATCAGGGGATAACGCAGGAAAGAACATGTGAGC
AAAAGGCCAGCAAAAGGCCAGGAACCGTAAAAAGGCCGCGTTGCTGGCGTTTTTCCATAGGCTCCGCCCC
CCTGACGAGCATCACAAAAATCGACGCTCAAGTCAGAGGTGGCGAAACCCGACAGGACTATAAAGATACC
AGGCGTTTCCCCCTGGAAGCTCCCTCGTGCGCTCTCCTGTTCCGACCCTGCCGCTTACCGGATACCTGTC
CGCCTTTCTCCCTTCGGGAAGCGTGGCGCTTTCTCATAGCTCACGCTGTAGGTATCTCAGTTCGGTGTAG
GTCGTTCGCTCCAAGCTGGGCTGTGTGCACGAACCCCCCGTTCAGCCCGACCGCTGCGCCTTATCCGGTA
ACTATCGTCTTGAGTCCAACCCGGTAAGACACGACTTATCGCCACTGGCAGCAGCCACTGGTAACAGGAT
TAGCAGAGCGAGGTATGTAGGCGGTGCTACAGAGTTCTTGAAGTGGTGGCCTAACTACGGCTACACTAGA
AGAACAGTATTTGGTATCTGCGCTCTGCTGAAGCCAGTTACCTTCGGAAAAAGAGTTGGTAGCTCTTGAT
CCGGCAAACAAACCACCGCTGGTAGCGGTGGTTTTTTTGTTTGCAAGCAGCAGATTACGCGCAGAAAAAA
AGGATCTCAAGAAGATCCTTTGATCTTTTCTACGGGGTCTGACGCTCAGTGGAACGAAAACTCACGTTAA
GGGATTTTGGTCATGAGATTATCAAAAAGGATCTTCACCTAGATCCTTTTAAATTAAAAATGAAGTTTTA
AATCAATCTAAAGTATATATGAGTAAACTTGGTCTGACAGTTACCAATGCTTAATCAGTGAGGCACCTAT
CTCAGCGATCTGTCTATTTCGTTCATCCATAGTTGCCTGACTCCCCGTCGTGTAGATAACTACGATACGG
GAGGGCTTACCATCTGGCCCCAGTGCTGCAATGATACCGCGAGACCCACGCTCACCGGCTCCAGATTTAT
CAGCAATAAACCAGCCAGCCGGAAGGGCCGAGCGCAGAAGTGGTCCTGCAACTTTATCCGCCTCCATCCA
GTCTATTAATTGTTGCCGGGAAGCTAGAGTAAGTAGTTCGCCAGTTAATAGTTTGCGCAACGTTGTTGCC
ATTGCTACAGGCATCGTGGTGTCACGCTCGTCGTTTGGTATGGCTTCATTCAGCTCCGGTTCCCAACGAT
CAAGGCGAGTTACATGATCCCCCATGTTGTGCAAAAAAGCGGTTAGCTCCTTCGGTCCTCCGATCGTTGT
CAGAAGTAAGTTGGCCGCAGTGTTATCACTCATGGTTATGGCAGCACTGCATAATTCTCTTACTGTCATG
CCATCCGTAAGATGCTTTTCTGTGACTGGTGAGTACTCAACCAAGTCATTCTGAGAATAGTGTATGCGGC
GACCGAGTTGCTCTTGCCCGGCGTCAATACGGGATAATACCGCGCCACATAGCAGAACTTTAAAAGTGCT
CATCATTGGAAAACGTTCTTCGGGGCGAAAACTCTCAAGGATCTTACCGCTGTTGAGATCCAGTTCGATG
TAACCCACTCGTGCACCCAACTGATCTTCAGCATCTTTTACTTTCACCAGCGTTTCTGGGTGAGCAAAAA
CAGGAAGGCAAAATGCCGCAAAAAAGGGAATAAGGGCGACACGGAAATGTTGAATACTCATACTCTTCCT
TTTTCAATATTATTGAAGCATTTATCAGGGTTATTGTCTCATGAGCGGATACATATTTGAATGTATTTAG
AAAAATAAACAAATAGGGGTTCCGCGCACATTTCCCCGAAAAGTGCCACCTGACGTCGACGGATCGGGAG
ATCTCCCGATCCCCTATGGTGCACTCTCAGTACAATCTGCTCTGATGCCGCATAGTTAAGCCAGTATCTG
CTCCCTGCTTGTGTGTTGGAGGTCGCTGAGTAGTGCGCGAGCAAAA
